Addgene plasmid #175960: pBEL1284
Purpose: For expression of LetA-LetB operon from E. coli. N-terminal his tag on LetA, araBAD promoter
Depositing lab: Gira Bhabha & Damian Ekiert. Depositing organization: NYU Grossman School of Medicine. Publication: Role of Ring6 in the Function of the E. coli MCE Protein LetB. Vieni C, Coudray N, Isom GL, Bhabha G, Ekiert DC. J Mol Biol. 2022 Jan 22;434(7):167463. doi: 10.1016/j.jmb.2022.167463. PubMed 35077766.
Backbone
  Vector backbone: pBAD-His
  Backbone manufacturer: Thermo Fisher
  Backbone size w/o insert (bp): 4571
  Total vector size (bp): 8511
  Vector type: Bacterial Expression
Growth in bacteria
  Bacterial resistance: Ampicillin, 100 μg/mL
  Growth temperature: 37°C
  Growth strain: DH5alpha
  Copy number: High Copy
Gene/Insert 1
  Gene/Insert name: LetA (alt names: yebS; b1833; ECK1832)
  Species: E. coli
  Promoter: araBAD
  Tag / fusion protein: 6xHis 2xQH and TEV cleavage site on LetA (N terminal on insert)
  Cloning method: Gibson Cloning
  Sequencing primers: 5′ pBAD fwd; 3′ pBAD rev
Gene/Insert 2
  Gene/Insert name: LetB (alt names: yebT; b1834; ECK1833)
  Species: E. coli
  Promoter: araBAD
  Cloning method: Gibson Cloning
  Sequencing primers: 5′ pBAD fwd; 3′ pBAD rev
Terms and licenses: Academic/Nonprofit Terms; Industry Terms: Not Available to Industry
How to cite: pBEL1284 was a gift from Gira Bhabha & Damian Ekiert (Addgene plasmid # 175960 ; http://n2t.net/addgene:175960 ; RRID:Addgene_175960)
