[The description below was written by a language model from this plasmid's Addgene catalogue record and pLannotate feature annotations shown in this document.]
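Description:
pBEL1284 is an 8.5 kb bacterial expression plasmid built on the pBAD-His backbone for arabinose-inducible production of the E. coli LetA-LetB operon (also known as yebS-yebT). It replicates in E. coli from a high-copy ColE1/pMB1-type origin and is selected with ampicillin through the bla (β-lactamase) gene. An M13 phage origin is also annotated. Short fragments of bom, rop, the tetracycline resistance gene and its promoter are leftovers of the pBR322 lineage and are not functional markers.

The payload was inserted by Gibson assembly downstream of the araBAD promoter. The araC regulator is encoded on the opposite strand, so transcription is repressed without L-arabinose and can be induced by adding it. The two genes keep an operon-like arrangement: the annotated yebS and yebT coding regions overlap slightly, and both are transcribed as a single message from the one promoter. LetA carries an N-terminal tag consisting of 6xHis, 2xQH and a TEV protease cleavage site, which allows metal-affinity purification followed by tag removal, while no tag is recorded for LetB. Transcription ends at the rrnB T1 and T2 terminators, which are preceded by a piece of 5S rRNA sequence from the rrnB region.

According to the annotations, LetA and LetB are components of a transport pathway that contributes to membrane integrity, with LetB possibly spanning the periplasm to move substrates between the membranes. The plasmid is suited to co-expressing the two proteins in E. coli, for example for purification via the LetA tag or for functional studies of this MCE system.
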