Features (pLannotate 1.2.2; 15 found; start..end, strand, type, name):
     10..294     +  promoter       araBAD promoter: araBAD; promoter of the L-arabinose operon of E. coli; the araC regulatory gene is transcribed in the opposite direction (Guzman et al., 1995)
    382..1662    +  CDS            yebS: YEBS_ECOLI - Experimental evidence at protein level: Swiss-Prot protein existence level 1. Component of a transport pathway that contributes to membrane integrity. From Escherichia coli (strain K12).
   1634..4264    +  CDS            yebT: YEBT_ECOLI - Experimental evidence at protein level: Swiss-Prot protein existence level 1. Component of a transport pathway that contributes to membrane integrity (PubMed:27795327). May directly span the intermembrane space, facilitating the transport of substrates across the periplasm (Probable). From Escherichia coli (strain K12).
   4430..4545    +  ncRNA          5S rRNA: Accession: RF00001 - 5S ribosomal RNA
   4549..4635    +  terminator     rrnB T1 terminator: Escherichia coli rrnB; transcription terminator T1 from the E. coli rrnB gene
   4727..4754    +  terminator     rrnB T2 terminator: transcription terminator T2 from the E. coli rrnB gene
   4773..4864    +  promoter       AmpR promoter: bla
   4865..5725    +  CDS            AmpR: β-lactamase; bla; confers resistance to ampicillin, carbenicillin, and related antibiotics
   5767..6147    +  rep_origin     M13 ori (sequence partly withheld): M13 bacteriophage origin of replication; arrow indicates direction of (+) strand synthesis
   6333..6920    +  rep_origin     ori: high-copy-number ColE1/pMB1/pBR322/pUC origin of replication
   7106..7157    -  misc_feature   bom (fragment): basis of mobility region from pBR322
   7273..7312    -  CDS            rop (fragment): Rop protein, which maintains plasmids at low copy number; rop
   7313..7498    -  CDS            TcR (fragment): tetracycline efflux protein; tet; confers resistance to tetracycline
   7508..7526    +  promoter       tet promoter (fragment): E. coli promoter for tetracycline efflux protein gene
   7616..8494    -  CDS            araC: L-arabinose regulatory protein; araC
>Addgene plasmid #175960 | pBEL1284 | addgene full sequence | sequence record 345245 | Addgene NGS Result
CATTCAGAGAAGAAACCAATTGTCCATATTGCATCAGACATTGCCGTCACTGCGTCTTTTACTGGCTCTT
CTCGCTAACCAAACCGGTAACCCCGCTTATTAAAAGCATTCTGTAACAAAGCGGGACCAAAGCCATGACA
AAAACGCGTAACAAAAGTGTCTATAATCACGGCAGAAAAGTCCACATTGATTATTTGCACGGCGTCACAC
TTTGCTATGCCATAGCATTTTTATCCATAAGATTAGCGGATCCTACCTGACGCTTTTTATCGCAACTCTC
TACTGTTTCTCCATACCCGTTTTTTTGGGCTAGCCGAAGGGTGAATTATGCATCACCACCATCACCATCA
GCATCAACACGAAAATCTGTATTTTCAGGGGATGGCTCTTAACACACCACAAATTACGCCGACAAAAAAG
ATAACAGTGAGGGCAATCGGCGAGGAACTGCCGCGTGGTGATTACCAACGTTGCCCGCAATGTGACATGC
TGTTTAGCCTGCCCGAGATAAATTCTCATCAAAGTGCCTATTGTCCGCGCTGTCAGGCAAAAATTCGTGA
CGGGCGCGACTGGTCGCTAACGCGCCTGGCGGCAATGGCCTTCACCATGCTGTTGCTTATGCCGTTTGCC
TGGGGCGAACCGCTGTTGCATATCTGGCTGTTAGGCATTCGTATTGACGCCAACGTTATGCAAGGCATCT
GGCAAATGACCAAACAGGGCGATGCGATAACGGGGTCGATGGTCTTTTTCTGCGTTATTGGTGCCCCGCT
CATTCTGGTGACCTCCATAGCTTATTTATGGTTTGGTAACCGACTGGGAATGAATTTACGTCCGGTACTG
CTGATGCTTGAGCGACTTAAAGAGTGGGTAATGCTCGATATCTACCTGGTCGGCATTGGCGTTGCTTCTA
TAAAGGTACAGGATTATGCCCATATCCAGGCTGGTGTCGGCTTGTTCTCTTTTGTGGCGTTGGTGATTTT
AACGACGGTGACGTTGTCACATCTTAATGTCGAAGAACTGTGGGAGCGATTTTATCCGCAGCGCCCCGCT
ACGCGTAGGGACGAGAAACTTCGTGTCTGTCTTGGGTGCCATTTTACCGGCTATCCAGATCAGCGTGGTC
GCTGCCCGCGTTGCCATATCCCGCTACGCCTGCGTCGCCGTCATAGTCTGCAAAAATGCTGGGCGGCGCT
GTTAGCGTCAATCGTTTTATTGTTACCTGCCAACCTGTTGCCTATTTCTATCATTTATCTGAACGGAGGA
CGGCAGGAAGATACAATTCTTTCCGGAATTATGTCGCTGGCAAGTAGCAACATTGCGGTTGCAGGAATCG
TGTTTATCGCCAGTATTCTGGTACCGTTTACTAAAGTGATCGTCATGTTCACTTTACTGTTGAGCATTCA
TTTTAAATGCCAGCAAGGTTTACGCACACGCATTCTGTTACTGCGGATGGTGACCTGGATTGGTCGCTGG
TCGATGCTCGACCTGTTTGTCATATCTTTAACCATGTCGCTGATTAATCGCGATCAGATCCTCGCTTTTA
CTATGGGACCGGCTGCGTTTTATTTCGGCGCAGCGGTAATTTTGACTATTCTTGCTGTGGAATGGCTGGA
CAGCCGCTTACTTTGGGATGCACATGAGTCAGGAAACGCCCGCTTCGACGACTGAAGCGCAGATTAAAAA
TAAACGCCGTATCTCACCTTTCTGGCTGCTGCCGTTCATCGCGCTAATGATTGCCAGTTGGCTGATTTGG
GACAGTTATCAGGACCGGGGTAATACCGTCACCATCGACTTTATGTCGGCGGATGGTATTGTTCCAGGCC
GTACGCCTGTTCGTTATCAGGGCGTTGAAGTCGGAACAGTGCAGGATATCAGCCTCAGCGACGATCTTCG
TAAGATTGAAGTCAAGGTCAGCATCAAGTCCGATATGAAAGATGCGCTGCGCGAAGAGACTCAGTTCTGG
CTGGTGACGCCAAAAGCATCGTTGGCAGGTGTCTCCGGGCTGGACGCCCTCGTCGGTGGGAACTATATCG
GCATGATGCCGGGTAAAGGTAAAGAGCAGGATCACTTTGTCGCACTCGATACCCAACCGAAATATCGGCT
GGACAATGGCGATCTGATGATCCACCTGCAAGCCCCCGATCTCGGTTCGCTGAACAGCGGTTCATTGGTC
TATTTCCGCAAGATCCCGGTGGGAAAAGTCTACGACTATGCCATCAATCCCAACAAGCAAGGCGTGGTGA
TTGATGTCCTGATCGAGCGGCGTTTTACCGATCTGGTGAAAAAAGGTAGCCGTTTCTGGAACGTTTCCGG
CGTTGATGCCAACGTCAGTATCAGTGGCGCGAAGGTGAAACTGGAAAGCCTGGCGGCACTGGTTAACGGT
GCGATTGCCTTCGATTCACCAGAAGAGTCGAAACCTGCCGAGGCGGAAGATACCTTTGGTCTGTATGAAG
ATCTGGCCCACAGCCAGCGTGGCGTAATAATAAAACTGGAACTGCCGAGTGGGGCCGGATTAACCGCCGA
CTCGACGCCGTTAATGTATCAGGGGCTGGAAGTCGGACAGCTGACTAAACTGGATTTAAATCCTGGTGGT
AAAGTCACAGGGGAAATGACCGTTGATCCCAGCGTCGTTACCCTGCTTCGTGAAAATACCCGCATCGAAT
TACGCAACCCGAAATTATCCCTTAGCGATGCTAATCTCAGCGCCCTGCTGACCGGCAAAACCTTCGAGCT
GGTGCCCGGCGATGGCGAGCCACGCAAAGAGTTCGTTGTTGTGCCAGGCGAAAAAGCACTGCTGCATGAA
CCTGATGTTCTGACGCTGACCCTGACCGCGCCGGAAAGTTACGGTATTGATGCGGGTCAGCCGCTCATTC
TTCACGGCGTGCAGGTAGGCCAGGTTATCGATCGTAAACTCACCAGCAAAGGCGTCACCTTTACCGTCGC
CATCGAGCCTCAGCATCGCGAACTGGTAAAAGGCGATAGCAAATTTGTCGTCAACAGCCGTGTCGATGTG
AAGGTGGGGCTGGATGGCGTTGAGTTTCTCGGTGCCAGCGCCTCAGAATGGATCAATGGCGGGATACGTA
TTCTGCCGGGCGATAAAGGTGAGATGAAAGCCAGCTATCCACTGTATGCCAATTTGGAAAAAGCGCTGGA
GAACAGCCTTAGCGATTTACCCACCACAACCGTGAGTTTGAGTGCAGAGACGCTGCCGGATGTGCAGGCA
GGATCGGTAGTGCTGTACCGTAAATTTGAAGTTGGTGAAGTGATTACCGTGCGTCCGCGAGCTAACGCGT
TTGATATCGATCTGCATATTAAGCCGGAGTATCGCAACCTTCTGACCAGCAATAGCGTGTTCTGGGCAGA
AGGCGGGGCGAAAGTTCAGCTGAATGGTAGTGGTCTGACCGTACAGGCATCCCCGCTCTCCAGAGCATTA
AAGGGAGCCATTAGCTTCGACAACCTCAGCGGTGCCAGCGCCAGTCAGCGTAAAGGCGATAAGCGTATTC
TGTATGCTTCCGAAACAGCGGCCCGTGCGGTTGGCGGGCAGATTACGCTTCACGCTTTCGATGCCGGAAA
ACTGGCGGTCGGGATGCCAATTCGCTATCTCGGTATTGATATCGGGCAAATCCAGACGCTGGATCTGATT
ACCGCACGCAATGAAGTACAGGCAAAGGCGGTACTTTACCCGGAATATGTCCAGACCTTTGCTCGCGGTG
GTACGCGCTTCTCAGTGGTCACACCGCAAATTTCGGCAGCTGGCGTTGAGCATCTTGATACTATCCTCCA
GCCGTATATCAACGTCGAACCAGGCCGGGGCAATCCTCGCCGCGACTTTGAATTACAAGAGGCCACCATT
ACTGATTCGCGTTACCTGGATGGCTTAAGCATTATTGTTGAAGCGCCGGAAGCCGGTTCGTTAGGCATCG
GTACGCCTGTGCTGTTCCGTGGTCTGGAAGTCGGTACGGTTACAGGAATGACGCTGGGGACATTGTCAGA
TCGCGTGATGATTGCGATGCGCATCAGTAAACGCTATCAACACCTGGTGCGTAACAATTCCGTCTTCTGG
TTGGCATCGGGTTACAGTCTGGACTTTGGTCTGACGGGCGGCGTAGTGAAAACCGGCACCTTTAACCAGT
TTATCCGTGGCGGCATCGCCTTCGCCACGCCTCCGGGTACGCCACTGGCACCGAAAGCCCAGGAAGGCAA
ACACTTCCTGTTGCAGGAAAGTGAACCGAAAGAGTGGCGTGAATGGGGAACTGCGCTTCCCAAATAAGGT
ACCAAATTCCAGAAAAGAGACGCTGAAAAGCGTCTTTTTTCGTTTTGGTCCTGGTCTGAGGAATGGTTGT
AAGCTTGGCTGTTTTGGCGGATGAGAGAAGATTTTCAGCCTGATACAGATTAAATCAGAACGCAGAAGCG
GTCTGATAAAACAGAATTTGCCTGGCGGCAGTAGCGCGGTGGTCCCACCTGACCCCATGCCGAACTCAGA
AGTGAAACGCCGTAGCGCCGATGGTAGTGTGGGGTCTCCCCATGCGAGAGTAGGGAACTGCCAGGCATCA
AATAAAACGAAAGGCTCAGTCGAAAGACTGGGCCTTTCGTTTTATCTGTTGTTTGTCGGTGAACGCTCTC
CTGAGTAGGACAAATCCGCCGGGAGCGGATTTGAACGTTGCGAAGCAACGGCCCGGAGGGTGGCGGGCAG
GACGCCCGCCATAAACTGCCAGGCATCAAATTAAGCAGAAGGCCATCCTGACGGATGGCCTTTTTGCGTT
TCTACAAACTCTTTTGTTTATTTTTCTAAATACATTCAAATATGTATCCGCTCATGAGACAATAACCCTG
ATAAATGCTTCAATAATATTGAAAAAGGAAGAGTATGAGTATTCAACATTTCCGTGTCGCCCTTATTCCC
TTTTTTGCGGCATTTTGCCTTCCTGTTTTTGCTCACCCAGAAACGCTGGTGAAAGTAAAAGATGCTGAAG
ATCAGTTGGGTGCACGAGTGGGTTACATCGAACTGGATCTCAACAGCGGTAAGATCCTTGAGAGTTTTCG
CCCCGAAGAACGTTTTCCAATGATGAGCACTTTTAAAGTTCTGCTATGTGGCGCGGTATTATCCCGTGTT
GACGCCGGGCAAGAGCAACTCGGTCGCCGCATACACTATTCTCAGAATGACTTGGTTGAGTACTCACCAG
TCACAGAAAAGCATCTTACGGATGGCATGACAGTAAGAGAATTATGCAGTGCTGCCATAACCATGAGTGA
TAACACTGCGGCCAACTTACTTCTGACAACGATCGGAGGACCGAAGGAGCTAACCGCTTTTTTGCACAAC
ATGGGGGATCATGTAACTCGCCTTGATCGTTGGGAACCGGAGCTGAATGAAGCCATACCAAACGACGAGC
GTGACACCACGATGCCTGCAGCAATGGCAACAACGTTGCGCAAACTATTAACTGGCGAACTACTTACTCT
AGCTTCCCGGCAACAATTAATAGACTGGATGGAGGCGGATAAAGTTGCAGGACCACTTCTGCGCTCGGCC
CTTCCGGCTGGCTGGTTTATTGCTGATAAATCTGGAGCCGGTGAGCGTGGGTCTCGCGGTATCATTGCAG
CACTGGGGCCAGATGGTAAGCCCTCCCGTATCGTAGTTATCTACACGACGGGGAGTCAGGCAACTATGGA
TGAACGAAATAGACAGATCGCTGAGATAGGTGCCTCACTGATTAAGCATTGGTAACTGTCAGACCAAGTT
TACTCATATATACTTTAGATTGATT
[125 nt withheld, positions 5766-5890]
C
[141 nt withheld, positions 5892-6032]
CCTTTGACGTTGGAGTCCACGTTCTTT
[37 nt withheld, positions 6060-6096]
ACCCTATCTCGGGCTATTCTTTTGATTTATAAGGGATTTTGCCGATTTCGGCCTATTGGTTAAAAAATGA
GCTGATTTAACAAAAATTTAACGCGAATTTTAACAAAATATTAACGTTTACAATTTAAAAGGATCTAGGT
GAAGATCCTTTTTGATAATCTCATGACCAAAATCCCTTAACGTGAGTTTTCGTTCCACTGAGCGTCAGAC
CCCGTAGAAAAGATCAAAGGATCTTCTTGAGATCCTTTTTTTCTGCGCGTAATCTGCTGCTTGCAAACAA
AAAAACCACCGCTACCAGCGGTGGTTTGTTTGCCGGATCAAGAGCTACCAACTCTTTTTCCGAAGGTAAC
TGGCTCAGCAGAGCGCAGATACCAAATACTGTCCTTCTAGTGTAGCCGTAGTTAGGCCACCACTTCAAGA
ACTCTGTAGCACCGCCTACATACCTCGCTCTGCTAATCCTGTTACCAGTGGCTGCTGCCAGTGGCGATAA
GTCGTGTCTTACCGGGTTGGACTCAAGACGATAGTTACCGGATAAGGCGCAGCGGTCGGGCTGAACGGGG
GGTTCGTGCACACAGCCCAGCTTGGAGCGAACGACCTACACCGAACTGAGATACCTACAGCGTGAGCTAT
GAGAAAGCGCCACGCTTCCCGAAGGGAGAAAGGCGGACAGGTATCCGGTAAGCGGCAGGGTCGGAACAGG
AGAGCGCACGAGGGAGCTTCCAGGGGGAAACGCCTGGTATCTTTATAGTCCTGTCGGGTTTCGCCACCTC
TGACTTGAGCGTCGATTTTTGTGATGCTCGTCAGGGGGGCGGAGCCTATGGAAAAACGCCAGCAACGCGG
CCTTTTTACGGTTCCTGGCCTTTTGCTGGCCTTTTGCTCACATGTTCTTTCCTGCGTTATCCCCTGATTC
TGTGGATAACCGTATTACCGCCTTTGAGTGAGCTGATACCGCTCGCCGCAGCCGAACGACCGAGCGCAGC
GAGTCAGTGAGCGAGGAAGCGGAAGAGCGCCTGATGCGGTATTTTCTCCTTACGCATCTGTGCGGTATTT
CACACCGCATAGGGTCATGGCTGCGCCCCGACACCCGCCAACACCCGCTGACGCGCCCTGACGGGCTTGT
CTGCTCCCGGCATCCGCTTACAGACAAGCTGTGACCGTCTCCGGGAGCTGCATGTGTCAGAGGTTTTCAC
CGTCATCACCGAAACGCGCGAGGCAGAAGGAGATGGCGCCCAACAGTCCCCCGGCCACGGGGCCTGCCAC
CATACCCACGCCGAAACAAGCGCTCATGAGCCCGAAGTGGCGAGCCCGATCTTCCCCATCGGTGATGTCG
GCGATATAGGCGCCAGCAACCGCACCTGTGGCGCCGGTGATGCCGGCCACGATGCGTCCGGCGTAGAGGA
TCTGCTCATGTTTGACAGCTTATCATCGATGCATAATGTGCCTGTCAAATGGACGAAGCAGGGATTCTGC
AAACCCTATGCTACTCCGTCAAGCCGTCAATTGTCTGATTCGTTACCAATTATGACAACTTGACGGCTAC
ATCATTCACTTTTTCTTCACAACCGGCACGGAACTCGCTCGGGCTGGCCCCGGTGCATTTTTTAAATACC
CGCGAGAAATAGAGTTGATCGTCAAAACCAACATTGCGACCGACGGTGGCGATAGGCATCCGGGTGGTGC
TCAAAAGCAGCTTCGCCTGGCTGATACGTTGGTCCTCGCGCCAGCTTAAGACGCTAATCCCTAACTGCTG
GCGGAAAAGATGTGACAGACGCGACGGCGACAAGCAAACATGCTGTGCGACGCTGGCGATATCAAAATTG
CTGTCTGCCAGGTGATCGCTGATGTACTGACAAGCCTCGCGTACCCGATTATCCATCGGTGGATGGAGCG
ACTCGTTAATCGCTTCCATGCGCCGCAGTAACAATTGCTCAAGCAGATTTATCGCCAGCAGCTCCGAATA
GCGCCCTTCCCCTTGCCCGGCGTTAATGATTTGCCCAAACAGGTCGCTGAAATGCGGCTGGTGCGCTTCA
TCCGGGCGAAAGAACCCCGTATTGGCAAATATTGACGGCCAGTTAAGCCATTCATGCCAGTAGGCGCGCG
GACGAAAGTAAACCCACTGGTGATACCATTCGCGAGCCTCCGGATGACGACCGTAGTGATGAATCTCTCC
TGGCGGGAACAGCAAAATATCACCCGGTCGGCAAACAAATTCTCGTCCCTGATTTTTCACCACCCCCTGA
CCGCGAATGGTGAGATTGAGAATATAACCTTTCATTCCCAGCGGTCGGTCGATAAAAAAATCGAGATAAC
CGTTGGCCTCAATCGGCGTTAAACCCGCCACCAGATGGGCATTAAACGAGTATCCCGGCAGCAGGGGATC
ATTTTGCGCTTCAGCCATACTTTTCATACTCCCGC
